>Addgene plasmid #175570 | pX458-Dual-Guide-Donor-Cas9-H2B-mCherry | addgene full sequence | sequence record 344992 | Addgene NGS Result
GTAGAAAAGATCAAAGGATCTTCTTGAGATCCTTTTTTTCTGCGCGTAATCTGCTGCTTGCAAACAAAAA
AACCACCGCTACCAGCGGTGGTTTGTTTGCCGGATCAAGAGCTACCAACTCTTTTTCCGAAGGTAACTGG
CTTCAGCAGAGCGCAGATACCAAATACTGTTCTTCTAGTGTAGCCGTAGTTAGGCCACCACTTCAAGAAC
TCTGTAGCACCGCCTACATACCTCGCTCTGCTAATCCTGTTACCAGTGGCTGCTGCCAGTGGCGATAAGT
CGTGTCTTACCGGGTTGGACTCAAGACGATAGTTACCGGATAAGGCGCAGCGGTCGGGCTGAACGGGGGG
TTCGTGCACACAGCCCAGCTTGGAGCGAACGACCTACACCGAACTGAGATACCTACAGCGTGAGCTATGA
GAAAGCGCCACGCTTCCCGAAGGGAGAAAGGCGGACAGGTATCCGGTAAGCGGCAGGGTCGGAACAGGAG
AGCGCACGAGGGAGCTTCCAGGGGGAAACGCCTGGTATCTTTATAGTCCTGTCGGGTTTCGCCACCTCTG
ACTTGAGCGTCGATTTTTGTGATGCTCGTCAGGGGGGCGGAGCCTATGGAAAAACGCCAGCAACGCGGCC
TTTTTACGGTTCCTGGCCTTTTGCTGGCCTTTTGCTCATCTAGACATGTGAGGGCCTATTTCCCATGATT
CCTTCATATTTGCATATACGATACAAGGCTGTTAGAGAGATAATTGGAATTAATTTGACTGTAAACACAA
AGATATTAGTACAAAATACGTGACGTAGAAAGTAATAATTTCTTGGGTAGTTTGCAGTTTTAAAATTATG
TTTTAAAATGGACTATCATATGCTTACCGTAACTTGAAAGTATTTCGATTTCTTGGCTTTATATATCTTG
TGGAAAGGACGAAACACCGGGTCTTCGAGAAGACCTGTTTTAGAGCTAGAAATAGCAAGTTAAAATAAGG
CTAGTCCGTTATCAACTTGAAAAAGTGGCACCGAGTCGGTGCTTTTTTGTTTTAGAGCTAGAAATAGCAA
GTTAAAATAAGGCTAGTCCGTTTTTAGCGCGTGCGCCAATTCTGCAGACAAATGGCTCTACAGGTACCAG
TAATTCATACAAAAGGACTCGCCCCTGCCTTGGGGAATCCCAGGGACCGTCGTTAAACTCCCACTAACGT
AGAACCCAGAGATCGCTGCGTTCCCGCCCCCTCACCCGCCCGCTCTCGTCATCACTGAGGTGGAGAAGAG
CATGCGTGAGGCTCCGGTGCCCGTCAGTGGGCAGAGCGCACATCGCCCACAGTCCCCGAGAAGTTGGGGG
GAGGGGTCGGCAATTGAACCGGTGCCTAGAGAAGGTGGCGCGGGGTAAACTGGGAAAGTGATGTCGTGTA
CTGGCTCCGCCTTTTTCCCGAGGGTGGGGGAGAACCGTATATAAGTGCAGTAGTCGCCGTGAACGTTCTT
TTTCGCAACGGGTTTGCCGCCAGAACACAGGTAAGTGCCGTGTGTGGTTCCCGCGGGCCTGGCCTCTTTA
CGGGTTATGGCCCTTGCGTGCCTTGAATTACTTCCACGCCCCTGGCTGCAGTACGTGATTCTTGATCCCG
AGCTTCGGGTTGGAAGTGGGTGGGAGAGTTCGAGGCCTTGCGCTTAAGGAGCCCCTTCGCCTCGTGCTTG
AGTTGAGGCCTGGCTTGGGCGCTGGGGCCGCCGCGTGCGAATCTGGTGGCACCTTCGCGCCTGTCTCGCT
GCTTTCGATAAGTCTCTAGCCATTTAAAATTTTTGATGACCTGCTGCGACGCTTTTTTTCTGGCAAGATA
GTCTTGTAAATGCGGGCCAAGATCTGCACACTGGTATTTCGGTTTTTGGGGCCGCGGGCGGCGACGGGGC
CCGTGCGTCCCAGCGCACATGTTCGGCGAGGCGGGGCCTGCGAGCGCGGCCACCGAGAATCGGACGGGGG
TAGTCTCAAGCTGGCCGGCCTGCTCTGGTGCCTGGCCTCGCGCCGCCGTGTATCGCCCCGCCCTGGGCGG
CAAGGCTGGCCCGGTCGGCACCAGTTGCGTGAGCGGAAAGATGGCCGCTTCCCGGCCCTGCTGCAGGGAG
CTCAAAATGGAGGACGCGGCGCTCGGGAGAGCGGGCGGGTGAGTCACCCACACAAAGGAAAAGGGCCTTT
CCGTCCTCAGCCGTCGCTTCATGTGACTCCACGGAGTACCGGGCGCCGTCCAGGCACCTCGATTAGTTCT
CGAGCTTTTGGAGTACGTCGTCTTTAGGTTGGGGGGAGGGGTTTTATGCGATGGAGTTTCCCCACACTGA
GTGGGTGGAGACTGAAGTTAGGCCAGCTTGGCACTTGATGTAATTCTCCTTGGAATTTGCCCTTTTTGAG
TTTGGATCTTGGTTCATTCTCAAGCCTCAGACAGTGGTTCAAAGTTTTTTTCTTCCATTTCAGGTGTCGT
GACCGGTGCCACCATGGACTATAAGGACCACGACGGAGACTACAAGGATCATGATATTGATTACAAAGAC
GATGACGATAAGATGGCCCCAAAGAAGAAGCGGAAGGTCGGTATCCACGGAGTCCCAGCAGCCGACAAGA
AGTACAGCATCGGCCTGGACATCGGCACCAACTCTGTGGGCTGGGCCGTGATCACCGACGAGTACAAGGT
GCCCAGCAAGAAATTCAAGGTGCTGGGCAACACCGACCGGCACAGCATCAAGAAGAACCTGATCGGAGCC
CTGCTGTTCGACAGCGGCGAAACAGCCGAGGCCACCCGGCTGAAGAGAACCGCCAGAAGAAGATACACCA
GACGGAAGAACCGGATCTGCTATCTGCAAGAGATCTTCAGCAACGAGATGGCCAAGGTGGACGACAGCTT
CTTCCACAGACTGGAAGAGTCCTTCCTGGTGGAAGAGGATAAGAAGCACGAGCGGCACCCCATCTTCGGC
AACATCGTGGACGAGGTGGCCTACCACGAGAAGTACCCCACCATCTACCACCTGAGAAAGAAACTGGTGG
ACAGCACCGACAAGGCCGACCTGCGGCTGATCTATCTGGCCCTGGCCCACATGATCAAGTTCCGGGGCCA
CTTCCTGATCGAGGGCGACCTGAACCCCGACAACAGCGACGTGGACAAGCTGTTCATCCAGCTGGTGCAG
ACCTACAACCAGCTGTTCGAGGAAAACCCCATCAACGCCAGCGGCGTGGACGCCAAGGCCATCCTGTCTG
CCAGACTGAGCAAGAGCAGACGGCTGGAAAATCTGATCGCCCAGCTGCCCGGCGAGAAGAAGAATGGCCT
GTTCGGAAACCTGATTGCCCTGAGCCTGGGCCTGACCCCCAACTTCAAGAGCAACTTCGACCTGGCCGAG
GATGCCAAACTGCAGCTGAGCAAGGACACCTACGACGACGACCTGGACAACCTGCTGGCCCAGATCGGCG
ACCAGTACGCCGACCTGTTTCTGGCCGCCAAGAACCTGTCCGACGCCATCCTGCTGAGCGACATCCTGAG
AGTGAACACCGAGATCACCAAGGCCCCCCTGAGCGCCTCTATGATCAAGAGATACGACGAGCACCACCAG
GACCTGACCCTGCTGAAAGCTCTCGTGCGGCAGCAGCTGCCTGAGAAGTACAAAGAGATTTTCTTCGACC
AGAGCAAGAACGGCTACGCCGGCTACATTGACGGCGGAGCCAGCCAGGAAGAGTTCTACAAGTTCATCAA
GCCCATCCTGGAAAAGATGGACGGCACCGAGGAACTGCTCGTGAAGCTGAACAGAGAGGACCTGCTGCGG
AAGCAGCGGACCTTCGACAACGGCAGCATCCCCCACCAGATCCACCTGGGAGAGCTGCACGCCATTCTGC
GGCGGCAGGAAGATTTTTACCCATTCCTGAAGGACAACCGGGAAAAGATCGAGAAGATCCTGACCTTCCG
CATCCCCTACTACGTGGGCCCTCTGGCCAGGGGAAACAGCAGATTCGCCTGGATGACCAGAAAGAGCGAG
GAAACCATCACCCCCTGGAACTTCGAGGAAGTGGTGGACAAGGGCGCTTCCGCCCAGAGCTTCATCGAGC
GGATGACCAACTTCGATAAGAACCTGCCCAACGAGAAGGTGCTGCCCAAGCACAGCCTGCTGTACGAGTA
CTTCACCGTGTATAACGAGCTGACCAAAGTGAAATACGTGACCGAGGGAATGAGAAAGCCCGCCTTCCTG
AGCGGCGAGCAGAAAAAGGCCATCGTGGACCTGCTGTTCAAGACCAACCGGAAAGTGACCGTGAAGCAGC
TGAAAGAGGACTACTTCAAGAAAATCGAGTGCTTCGACTCCGTGGAAATCTCCGGCGTGGAAGATCGGTT
CAACGCCTCCCTGGGCACATACCACGATCTGCTGAAAATTATCAAGGACAAGGACTTCCTGGACAATGAG
GAAAACGAGGACATTCTGGAAGATATCGTGCTGACCCTGACACTGTTTGAGGACAGAGAGATGATCGAGG
AACGGCTGAAAACCTATGCCCACCTGTTCGACGACAAAGTGATGAAGCAGCTGAAGCGGCGGAGATACAC
CGGCTGGGGCAGGCTGAGCCGGAAGCTGATCAACGGCATCCGGGACAAGCAGTCCGGCAAGACAATCCTG
GATTTCCTGAAGTCCGACGGCTTCGCCAACAGAAACTTCATGCAGCTGATCCACGACGACAGCCTGACCT
TTAAAGAGGACATCCAGAAAGCCCAGGTGTCCGGCCAGGGCGATAGCCTGCACGAGCACATTGCCAATCT
GGCCGGCAGCCCCGCCATTAAGAAGGGCATCCTGCAGACAGTGAAGGTGGTGGACGAGCTCGTGAAAGTG
ATGGGCCGGCACAAGCCCGAGAACATCGTGATCGAAATGGCCAGAGAGAACCAGACCACCCAGAAGGGAC
AGAAGAACAGCCGCGAGAGAATGAAGCGGATCGAAGAGGGCATCAAAGAGCTGGGCAGCCAGATCCTGAA
AGAACACCCCGTGGAAAACACCCAGCTGCAGAACGAGAAGCTGTACCTGTACTACCTGCAGAATGGGCGG
GATATGTACGTGGACCAGGAACTGGACATCAACCGGCTGTCCGACTACGATGTGGACCATATCGTGCCTC
AGAGCTTTCTGAAGGACGACTCCATCGACAACAAGGTGCTGACCAGAAGCGACAAGAACCGGGGCAAGAG
CGACAACGTGCCCTCCGAAGAGGTCGTGAAGAAGATGAAGAACTACTGGCGGCAGCTGCTGAACGCCAAG
CTGATTACCCAGAGAAAGTTCGACAATCTGACCAAGGCCGAGAGAGGCGGCCTGAGCGAACTGGATAAGG
CCGGCTTCATCAAGAGACAGCTGGTGGAAACCCGGCAGATCACAAAGCACGTGGCACAGATCCTGGACTC
CCGGATGAACACTAAGTACGACGAGAATGACAAGCTGATCCGGGAAGTGAAAGTGATCACCCTGAAGTCC
AAGCTGGTGTCCGATTTCCGGAAGGATTTCCAGTTTTACAAAGTGCGCGAGATCAACAACTACCACCACG
CCCACGACGCCTACCTGAACGCCGTCGTGGGAACCGCCCTGATCAAAAAGTACCCTAAGCTGGAAAGCGA
GTTCGTGTACGGCGACTACAAGGTGTACGACGTGCGGAAGATGATCGCCAAGAGCGAGCAGGAAATCGGC
AAGGCTACCGCCAAGTACTTCTTCTACAGCAACATCATGAACTTTTTCAAGACCGAGATTACCCTGGCCA
ACGGCGAGATCCGGAAGCGGCCTCTGATCGAGACAAACGGCGAAACCGGGGAGATCGTGTGGGATAAGGG
CCGGGATTTTGCCACCGTGCGGAAAGTGCTGAGCATGCCCCAAGTGAATATCGTGAAAAAGACCGAGGTG
CAGACAGGCGGCTTCAGCAAAGAGTCTATCCTGCCCAAGAGGAACAGCGATAAGCTGATCGCCAGAAAGA
AGGACTGGGACCCTAAGAAGTACGGCGGCTTCGACAGCCCCACCGTGGCCTATTCTGTGCTGGTGGTGGC
CAAAGTGGAAAAGGGCAAGTCCAAGAAACTGAAGAGTGTGAAAGAGCTGCTGGGGATCACCATCATGGAA
AGAAGCAGCTTCGAGAAGAATCCCATCGACTTTCTGGAAGCCAAGGGCTACAAAGAAGTGAAAAAGGACC
TGATCATCAAGCTGCCTAAGTACTCCCTGTTCGAGCTGGAAAACGGCCGGAAGAGAATGCTGGCCTCTGC
CGGCGAACTGCAGAAGGGAAACGAACTGGCCCTGCCCTCCAAATATGTGAACTTCCTGTACCTGGCCAGC
CACTATGAGAAGCTGAAGGGCTCCCCCGAGGATAATGAGCAGAAACAGCTGTTTGTGGAACAGCACAAGC
ACTACCTGGACGAGATCATCGAGCAGATCAGCGAGTTCTCCAAGAGAGTGATCCTGGCCGACGCTAATCT
GGACAAAGTGCTGTCCGCCTACAACAAGCACCGGGATAAGCCCATCAGAGAGCAGGCCGAGAATATCATC
CACCTGTTTACCCTGACCAATCTGGGAGCCCCTGCCGCCTTCAAGTACTTTGACACCACCATCGACCGGA
AGAGGTACACCAGCACCAAAGAGGTGCTGGACGCCACCCTGATCCACCAGAGCATCACCGGCCTGTACGA
GACACGGATCGACCTGTCTCAGCTGGGAGGCGACAAAAGGCCGGCGGCCACGAAAAAGGCCGGCCAGGCA
AAAAAGAAAAAGGAATTCGGCAGTGGAGAGGGCAGAGGAAGTCTGCTAACATGCGGTGACGTCGAGGAGA
ATCCTGGCCCAATGCCTGAACCCTCTAAGTCTGCTCCAGCCCCTAAAAAGGGTTCTAAGAAGGCTATCAC
TAAGGCGCAGAAGAAGGATGGTAAGAAGCGTAAGCGCAGCCGCAAGGAGAGCTATTCTATCTATGTGTAC
AAGGTTCTGAAGCAGGTCCACCCCGACACCGGCATCTCATCCAAGGCCATGGGGATCATGAACTCCTTCG
TCAACGACATCTTCGAGCGCATCGCGGGCGAGGCTTCTCGCCTGGCTCACTACAATAAGCGCTCGACCAT
CACCTCCAGGGAGATTCAGACGGCTGTGCGCCTGCTGCTGCCTGGGGAGCTGGCTAAGCATGCTGTGTCC
GAGGGCACTAAGGCAGTTACCAAGTACACTAGCTCTAAGGATCCACCGGTCGCCACCATGGTGAGCAAGG
GCGAGGAGGATAACATGGCCATCATCAAGGAGTTCATGCGCTTCAAGGTGCACATGGAGGGCTCCGTGAA
CGGCCACGAGTTCGAGATCGAGGGCGAGGGCGAGGGCCGCCCCTACGAGGGCACCCAGACCGCCAAGCTG
AAGGTGACCAAGGGTGGCCCCCTGCCCTTCGCCTGGGACATCCTGTCCCCTCAGTTCATGTACGGCTCCA
AGGCCTACGTGAAGCACCCCGCCGACATCCCCGACTACTTGAAGCTGTCCTTCCCCGAGGGCTTCAAGTG
GGAGCGCGTGATGAACTTCGAGGACGGCGGCGTGGTGACCGTGACCCAGGACTCCTCCCTGCAGGACGGC
GAGTTCATCTACAAGGTGAAGCTGCGCGGCACCAACTTCCCCTCCGACGGCCCCGTAATGCAGAAGAAAA
CCATGGGCTGGGAGGCCTCCTCCGAGCGGATGTACCCCGAGGACGGCGCCCTGAAGGGCGAGATCAAGCA
GAGGCTGAAGCTGAAGGACGGCGGCCACTACGACGCTGAGGTCAAGACCACCTACAAGGCCAAGAAGCCC
GTGCAGCTGCCCGGCGCCTACAACGTCAACATCAAGTTGGACATCACCTCCCACAACGAGGACTACACCA
TCGTGGAACAGTACGAACGCGCCGAGGGCCGCCACTCCACCGGCGGCATGGACGAGCTGTACAAGGAATT
CTAACTAGAGCTCGCTGATCAGCCTCGACTGTGCCTTCTAGTTGCCAGCCATCTGTTGTTTGCCCCTCCC
CCGTGCCTTCCTTGACCCTGGAAGGTGCCACTCCCACTGTCCTTTCCTAATAAAATGAGGAAATTGCATC
GCATTGTCTGAGTAGGTGTCATTCTATTCTGGGGGGTGGGGTGGGGCAGGACAGCAAGGGGGAGGATTGG
GAAGAGAATAGCAGGCATGCTGGGGAGCGGCCGCAGGAACCCCTAGTGATGGAGTTGGCCACTCCCTCTC
TGCGCGCTCGCTCGCTCACTGAGGCCGGGCGACCAAAGGTCGCCCGACGCCCGGGCTTTGCCCGGGCGGC
CTCAGTGAGCGAGCGAGCGCGCAGCTGCCTGCAGGGGCGCCTGATGCGGTATTTTCTCCTTACGCATCTG
TGCGGTATTTCACACCGCATA
[95 nt withheld, positions 8352-8446]
T
[46 nt withheld, positions 8448-8493]
C
[141 nt withheld, positions 8495-8635]
CCTTTGACGTTGGAGTCCACGTTCTTT
[37 nt withheld, positions 8663-8699]
ACTCTATCTCGGGCTATTCTTTTGATTTATAAGGGATTTTGCCGATTTCGGTCTATTGGTTAAAAAATGA
GCTGATTTAACAAAAATTTAACGCGAATTTTAACAAAATATTAACGTTTACAATTTTATGGTGCACTCTC
AGTACAATCTGCTCTGATGCCGCATAGTTAAGCCAGCCCCGACACCCGCCAACACCCGCTGACGCGCCCT
GACGGGCTTGTCTGCTCCCGGCATCCGCTTACAGACAAGCTGTGACCGTCTCCGGGAGCTGCATGTGTCA
GAGGTTTTCACCGTCATCACCGAAACGCGCGAGACGAAAGGGCCTCGTGATACGCCTATTTTTATAGGTT
AATGTCATGATAATAATGGTTTCTTAGACGTCAGGTGGCACTTTTCGGGGAAATGTGCGCGGAACCCCTA
TTTGTTTATTTTTCTAAATACATTCAAATATGTATCCGCTCATGAGACAATAACCCTGATAAATGCTTCA
ATAATATTGAAAAAGGAAGAGTATGAGTATTCAACATTTCCGTGTCGCCCTTATTCCCTTTTTTGCGGCA
TTTTGCCTTCCTGTTTTTGCTCACCCAGAAACGCTGGTGAAAGTAAAAGATGCTGAAGATCAGTTGGGTG
CACGAGTGGGTTACATCGAACTGGATCTCAACAGCGGTAAGATCCTTGAGAGTTTTCGCCCCGAAGAACG
TTTTCCAATGATGAGCACTTTTAAAGTTCTGCTATGTGGCGCGGTATTATCCCGTATTGACGCCGGGCAA
GAGCAACTCGGTCGCCGCATACACTATTCTCAGAATGACTTGGTTGAGTACTCACCAGTCACAGAAAAGC
ATCTTACGGATGGCATGACAGTAAGAGAATTATGCAGTGCTGCCATAACCATGAGTGATAACACTGCGGC
CAACTTACTTCTGACAACGATCGGAGGACCGAAGGAGCTAACCGCTTTTTTGCACAACATGGGGGATCAT
GTAACTCGCCTTGATCGTTGGGAACCGGAGCTGAATGAAGCCATACCAAACGACGAGCGTGACACCACGA
TGCCTGTAGCAATGGCAACAACGTTGCGCAAACTATTAACTGGCGAACTACTTACTCTAGCTTCCCGGCA
ACAATTAATAGACTGGATGGAGGCGGATAAAGTTGCAGGACCACTTCTGCGCTCGGCCCTTCCGGCTGGC
TGGTTTATTGCTGATAAATCTGGAGCCGGTGAGCGTGGAAGCCGCGGTATCATTGCAGCACTGGGGCCAG
ATGGTAAGCCCTCCCGTATCGTAGTTATCTACACGACGGGGAGTCAGGCAACTATGGATGAACGAAATAG
ACAGATCGCTGAGATAGGTGCCTCACTGATTAAGCATTGGTAACTGTCAGACCAAGTTTACTCATATATA
CTTTAGATTGATTTAAAACTTCATTTTTAATTTAAAAGGATCTAGGTGAAGATCCTTTTTGATAATCTCA
TGACCAAAATCCCTTAACGTGAGTTTTCGTTCCACTGAGCGTCAGACCCC
Features (pLannotate 1.2.2; 20 found; start..end, strand, type, name):
     24..612     +  rep_origin     ori: high-copy-number ColE1/pMB1/pBR322/pUC origin of replication
    680..920     +  promoter       U6 promoter: RNA polymerase III promoter for human U6 snRNA
    947..1022    +  misc_RNA       gRNA scaffold: guide RNA scaffold for the Streptococcus pyogenes CRISPR/Cas9 system
   1029..1072    +  misc_RNA       gRNA scaffold (fragment): guide RNA scaffold for the Streptococcus pyogenes CRISPR/Cas9 system
   1289..1500    +  promoter       EF-1α core promoter: core promoter for human elongation factor EF-1α
   1501..1614    +  intron         EF-1α intron A (fragment): intron upstream of the start codon of human EF-1α
   2240..2443    +  intron         EF-1α intron A: truncated intron upstream of the start codon of human EF-1α
   2584..4185    +  CDS            Cas9(N): N-terminal portion of Streptococcus pyogenes Cas9 (Zetsche et al., 2015)
   4186..6684    +  CDS            Cas9(C): C-terminal portion of Streptococcus pyogenes Cas9 (Zetsche et al., 2015)
   6685..6732    +  CDS            nucleoplasmin NLS: bipartite nuclear localization signal from nucleoplasmin
   6802..7178    +  CDS            H2B (fragment): human histone H2B; HIST1H2BB
   7198..7905    +  CDS            mCherry: mCherry is a basic (constitutively fluorescent) red fluorescent protein published in 2004, derived from Discosoma sp.. It is reported to be a very rapidly-maturing monomer with low acid sensitivity.
   7939..8050    +  polyA_signal   bGH poly(A) signal: bovine growth hormone polyadenylation signal
   8155..8295    +  repeat_region  AAV2 ITR: inverted terminal repeat of adeno-associated virus serotype 2 inverted
   8300..8351    -  misc_feature   bom (fragment): basis of mobility region from pBR322
   8370..8825    +  rep_origin     f1 ori (sequence partly withheld): f1 bacteriophage origin of replication; arrow indicates direction of (+) strand synthesis
   8826..8875    -  misc_feature   bom (fragment): basis of mobility region from pBR322
   8977..9012    -  CDS            rop (fragment): Rop protein, which maintains plasmids at low copy number; rop
   9107..9211    +  promoter       AmpR promoter: bla
   9212..10072   +  CDS            AmpR: β-lactamase; bla; confers resistance to ampicillin, carbenicillin, and related antibiotics
