[The description below was written by a language model from this plasmid's Addgene catalogue record and pLannotate feature annotations shown in this document.]
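Description:
pX458-Dual-Guide-Donor-Cas9-H2B-mCherry is a roughly 10.2 kb CRISPR plasmid derived from the pX458 backbone and deposited as an empty backbone, with no target-specific guide recorded. It is maintained in bacteria as a high-copy plasmid through a ColE1/pUC-type origin and selected with ampicillin via the β-lactamase gene. An f1 phage origin and a single AAV2 inverted terminal repeat are also annotated as carry-over backbone elements, along with small bom and rop fragments.

The payload follows the all-in-one pX458 layout. A human U6 RNA polymerase III promoter sits upstream of the Streptococcus pyogenes guide RNA scaffold, leaving a short gap where a guide sequence would presumably be inserted. A separate Pol II unit expresses S. pyogenes Cas9, annotated as contiguous N- and C-terminal portions that together make up one continuous coding region, with a nucleoplasmin nuclear localization signal. In the feature table this unit is driven by an EF-1α core promoter with intron A fragments. Downstream of Cas9 lie a histone H2B fragment and mCherry, followed by a bGH polyadenylation signal. The H2B-mCherry gives a nuclear red fluorescent marker, listed as the selectable marker, for identifying or sorting transfected cells. The element linking Cas9 to H2B-mCherry is not annotated.

The defining modifications are an XbaI site added upstream of the U6 promoter and a G-to-C change that removes the XbaI site downstream of the U6-guide cassette. This lets the plasmid serve as a donor shuttle: digesting it and another pX458-family plasmid with XbaI and KpnI allows a second U6-guide RNA cassette to be ligated into the recipient, producing a dual-guide vector.
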