Addgene plasmid #175570: pX458-Dual-Guide-Donor-Cas9-H2B-mCherry
Purpose: (Empty Backbone) Donor shuttle plasmid to enable ligation of a second U6-GuideRNA casssette into any pX458 family backbone via digestion of both plasmids with XbaI and KpnI.
Depositing lab: Joseph Brzezinski. Depositing organization: University of Colorado Denver and Anschutz Medical Campus.
Backbone
  Vector backbone: pX458
  Backbone manufacturer: Feng Zhang (Addgene plasmid # 48138)
  Vector type: CRISPR
  Selectable markers: mCherry
Growth in bacteria
  Bacterial resistance: Ampicillin, 100 μg/mL
  Growth temperature: 37°C
  Growth strain: NEB Stable
  Copy number: High Copy
Gene/Insert
  Gene/Insert name: None
  Mutation: XbaI site added upstream of U6 promotor. G to C mutation introduced to remove XbaI downstream of U6-Guide casssette.
Terms and licenses: Academic/Nonprofit Terms; Industry Terms: Not Available to Industry
How to cite: pX458-Dual-Guide-Donor-Cas9-H2B-mCherry was a gift from Joseph Brzezinski (Addgene plasmid # 175570 ; http://n2t.net/addgene:175570 ; RRID:Addgene_175570)
